>Addgene plasmid | CIRC#del Sequencing Result | analyzer sequence | sequence record 366311
CAAACCGCCTCTCCCCGCGCGTTGGCCGATTCATTAATGCAGCTGGCACGACAGGTTTCCCGACTGGAAA
GCGGGCAGTGAGCGCAACGCAATTAATGTGAGTTAGCTCACTCATTAGGCACCCCAGGCTTTACACTTTA
TGCTTCCGGCTCGTATGTTGTGTGGAATTGTGAGCGGATAACAATTTCACACAGGAAACAGCTATGACCA
TGATTACGCCAAGCTCTAGCTAGAGGTCGACGGTATACAGACATGATAAGATACATTGATGAGTTTGGAC
AAACCACAACTAGAATGCAGTGAAAAAAATGCTTTATTTGTGAAATTTGTGATGCTATTGCTTTATTTGT
AACCATTATAAGCTGCAATAAACAAGTTGGGGTGGGCGAAGAACTCCAGCATGAGATCCCCGCGCTGGAG
GATCATCCAGCCGGCGTCCCGGAAAACGATTCCGAAGCCCAACCTTTCATAGAAGGCGGCGGTGGAATCG
AAATCTCGTGATGGCAGGTTGGGCGTCGCTTGGTCGGTCATTTCGAACCCCAGAGTCCCGCTCAGAAGAA
CTCGTCAAGAAGGCGATAGAAGGCGATGCGCTGCGAATCGGGAGCGGCGATACCGTAAAGCACGAGGAAG
CGGTCAGCCCATTCGCCGCCAAGCTCTTCAGCAATATCACGGGTAGCCAACGCTATGTCCTGATAGCGGT
CCGCCACACCCAGCCGGCCACAGTCGATGAATCCAGAAAAGCGGCCATTTTCCACCATGATATTCGGCAA
GCAGGCATCGCCATGGGTCACGACGAGATCCTCGCCGTCGGGCATGCGCGCCTTGAGCCTGGCGAACAGT
TCGGCTGGCGCGAGCCCCTGATGCTCTTCGTCCAGATCATCCTGATCGACAAGACCGGCTTCCATCCGAG
TACGTGCTCGCTCGATGCGATGTTTCGCTTGGTGGTCGAATGGGCAGGTAGCCGGATCAAGCGTATGCAG
CCGCCGCATTGCATCAGCCATGATGGATACTTTCTCGGCAGGAGCAAGGTGAGATGACAGGAGATCCTGC
CCCGGCACTTCGCCCAATAGCAGCCAGTCCCTTCCCGCTTCAGTGACAACGTCGAGCACAGCTGCGCAAG
GAACGCCCGTCGTGGCCAGCCACGATAGCCGCGCTGCCTCGTCCTGCAGTTCATTCAGGGCACCGGACAG
GTCGGTCTTGACAAAAAGAACCGGGCGCCCCTGCGCTGACAGCCGGAACACGGCGGCATCAGAGCAGCCG
ATTGTCTGTTGTGCCCAGTCATAGCCGAATAGCCTCTCCACCCAAGCGGCCGGAGAACCTGCGTGCAATC
CATCTTGTTCAATCATGCGAAACGATCCTCATCCTGTCTCTTGATCAGATCCGAAAATGGATATACAAGC
TCCCGGGAGCTTTTTGCAAAAGCCTAGGCCTCCAAAAAAGCCTCCTCACTACTTCTGGAATAGCTCAGAG
GCAGAGGCGGCCTCGGCCTCTGCATAAATAAAAAAAATTAGTCAGCCATGGGGCGGAGAATGGGCGGAAC
TGGGCGGAGTTAGGGGCGGGATGGGCGGAGTTAGGGGCGGGACTATGGTTGCTGACTAATTGAGATGCAT
GCTTTGCATACTTCTGCCTGCTGGGGAGCCTGGGGACTTTCCACACCTGGTTGCTGACTAATTGAGATGC
ATGCTTTGCATACTTCTGCCTGCTGGGGAGCCTGGGGACTTTCCACACCCTAACTGACACACATTCCACA
GAATTAATTCGCGTTAAATTTTTGTTAAATCAGCTCATTTTTTAACCAATAGGCCGAAATCGGCAAAATC
CCTTATAAATCAAAAGAATAGACCGAGATAGGGT
[37 nt withheld, positions 1855-1891]
AAAGAACGTGGACTCCAACGTCAAAGG
[49 nt withheld, positions 1919-1967]
T
[91 nt withheld, positions 1969-2059]
G
[124 nt withheld, positions 2061-2184]
GGGGATACCCCCTAGAGCCCCAGCTGGTTCTTTCCGCCTCAGAAGCCATAGAGCCCACCGCATCCCCAGC
ATGCCTGCTATTGTCTTCCCAATCCTCCCCCTTGCTGTCCTGCCCCACCCCACCCCCCAGAATAGAATGA
CACCTACTCAGACAATGCGATGCAATTTCCTCATTTTATTAGGAAAGGACAGTGGGAGTGGCACCTTCCA
GGGTCAAGGAAGGCACGGGGGAGGGGCAAACAACAGATGGCTGGCAACTAGAAGGCACAGTCGAGGCTGA
TCAGCGGTTTAAACTTAAGCTTGTCAAGATGTCGTGGAGCCATCTGGACTACTGTCAAGATGTCACAGTG
ACAAAGATGATACATGTACCAGTGCTTATACATGTTTACAGAAAGAATGAGAGAGGAATCTGGAAAGAAA
GAGCAAGACAAGATGCCAGTGCATGAGAAATCAGGATTCCCTAGAGGCATCCACAGGTTGTTGAGGTATG
GAGACATATACAGAGCCAGTCACCAGCAGCACAAACACACAGCAGGTGGCAGGACCCCGGCAGGCTGATC
TCAACAGTGACTGGTATTGAGGGTAACGGTGTTTGCGGCCAGTGTGTACGAGTGCACTCCAGGGGTGTCT
AGGCGCCTAGGAGGGACAGCCAGATGGCCCCAGCTGCAGAGAAGCAAGGCTGGAGATTCTGGGCAGGAGG
CTGCAGCCTGGAATGGAAACTGGCTCCCGGCGCCTTCCTCTTTAAGTCTGCAAGAACCCTAGTCCAGATG
GACCCCTTCTGAGCTGTGTGTGCGTGAGGTCTGGCCCCTTGCTGTTTGCAGACAAGCTGCTGGGCAAGGC
CTGGCCATTGAAGCGCTGCCTGCCTGCTCGAGTCTAGAGGGCCCGTTTAAACGCTAGCCAGCTTGGGTCT
CCCTATAGTGAGTCGTATTAATTTCGATAAGCCAGTAAGCAGTGGGTTCTCTAGTTAGCCAGAGAGCTCT
GCTTATATAGACCTCCCACCGTACACGCCTACCGCCCATTTGCGTCAATGGGGCGGAGTTGTTACGACAT
TTTGGAAAGTCCCGTTGATTTTGGTGCCAAAACAAACTCCCATTGACGTCAATGGGGTGGAGACTTGGAA
ATCCCCGTGAGTCAAACCGCTATCCACGCCCATTGATGTACTGCCAAAACCGCATCACCATGGTAATAGC
GATGACTAATACGTAGATGTACTGCCAAGTAGGAAAGTCCCATAAGGTCATGTACTGGGCATAATGCCAG
GCGGGCCATTTACCGTCATTGACGTCAATAGGGGGCGTACTTGGCATATGATACACTTGATGTACTGCCA
AGTGGGCAGTTTACCGTAAATACTCCACCCATTGACGTCAATGGAAAGTCCCTATTGGCGTTACTATGGG
AACATACGTCATTATTGACGTCAATGGGCGGGGGTCGTTGGGCGGTCAGCCAGGCGGGCCATTTACCGTA
AGTTATGTAACGCGGAACTCCATATATGGGCTATGAACTAATGACCCCGTAATTGATTACTATTAATAAC
TAGTCAATAATCAATGTCAACGCGTATATCTGGCCCGTACATCGCGAAGCAGCGCAAAACGCCTAACCCT
AAGCAGATTCTTCATGCAATTGTCGGTCAAGCCTTGCCTTGTTGTAGCTTAAATTTTGCTCGCGCACTAC
TCAGCGACCTCCAACACACAAGCAGGGAGCAGATACTGGCTTAACTATGCGGCATCAGAGCAGATTGTAC
TGAGAGTGCACCATAGGGGATCGGGAGATCTCCCGATCCGTCGACGTCAGGTGGCACTTTTCGGGGAAAT
GTGCGCGGAACCCCTATTTGTTTATTTTTCTAAATACATTCAAATATGTATCCGCTCATGAGACAATAAC
CCTGATAAATGCTTCAATAATATTGAAAAAGGAAGAGTATGAGTATTCAACATTTCCGTGTCGCCCTTAT
TCCCTTTTTTGCGGCATTTTGCCTTCCTGTTTTTGCTCACCCAGAAACGCTGGTGAAAGTAAAAGATGCT
GAAGATCAGTTGGGTGCACGAGTGGGTTACATCGAACTGGATCTCAACAGCGGTAAGATCCTTGAGAGTT
TTCGCCCCGAAGAACGTTTTCCAATGATGAGCACTTTTAAAGTTCTGCTATGTGGCGCGGTATTATCCCG
TATTGACGCCGGGCAAGAGCAACTCGGTCGCCGCATACACTATTCTCAGAATGACTTGGTTGAGTACTCA
CCAGTCACAGAAAAGCATCTTACGGATGGCATGACAGTAAGAGAATTATGCAGTGCTGCCATAACCATGA
GTGATAACACTGCGGCCAACTTACTTCTGACAACGATCGGAGGACCGAAGGAGCTAACCGCTTTTTTGCA
CAACATGGGGGATCATGTAACTCGCCTTGATCGTTGGGAACCGGAGCTGAATGAAGCCATACCAAACGAC
GAGCGTGACACCACGATGCCTGTAGCAATGGCAACAACGTTGCGCAAACTATTAACTGGCGAACTACTTA
CTCTAGCTTCCCGGCAACAATTAATAGACTGGATGGAGGCGGATAAAGTTGCAGGACCACTTCTGCGCTC
GGCCCTTCCGGCTGGCTGGTTTATTGCTGATAAATCTGGAGCCGGTGAGCGTGGGTCTCGCGGTATCATT
GCAGCACTGGGGCCAGATGGTAAGCCCTCCCGTATCGTAGTTATCTACACGACGGGGAGTCAGGCAACTA
TGGATGAACGAAATAGACAGATCGCTGAGATAGGTGCCTCACTGATTAAGCATTGGTAACTGTCAGACCA
AGTTTACTCATATATACTTTAGATTGATTTAAAACTTCATTTTTAATTTAAAAGGATCTAGGTGAAGATC
CTTTTTGATAATCTCATGACCAAAATCCCTTAACGTGAGTTTTCGTTCCACTGAGCGTCAGACCCCGTAG
AAAAGATCAAAGGATCTTCTTGAGATCCTTTTTTTCTGCGCGTAATCTGCTGCTTGCAAACAAAAAAACC
ACCGCTACCAGCGGTGGTTTGTTTGCCGGATCAAGAGCTACCAACTCTTTTTCCGAAGGTAACTGGCTTC
AGCAGAGCGCAGATACCAAATACTGTTCTTCTAGTGTAGCCGTAGTTAGGCCACCACTTCAAGAACTCTG
TAGCACCGCCTACATACCTCGCTCTGCTAATCCTGTTACCAGTGGCTGCTGCCAGTGGCGATAAGTCGTG
TCTTACCGGGTTGGACTCAAGACGATAGTTACCGGATAAGGCGCAGCGGTCGGGCTGAACGGGGGGTTCG
TGCACACAGCCCAGCTTGGAGCGAACGACCTACACCGAACTGAGATACCTACAGCGTGAGCTATGAGAAA
GCGCCACGCTTCCCGAAGGGAGAAAGGCGGACAGGTATCCGGTAAGCGGCAGGGTCGGAACAGGAGAGCG
CACGAGGGAGCTTCCAGGGGGAAACGCCTGGTATCTTTATAGTCCTGTCGGGTTTCGCCACCTCTGACTT
GAGCGTCGATTTTTGTGATGCTCGTCAGGGGGGCGGAGCCTATGGAAAAACGCCAGCAACGCGGCCTTTT
TACGGTTCCTGGCCTTTTGCTGGCCTTTTGCTCACATGTTCTTTCCTGCGTTATCCCCTGATTCTGTGGA
TAACCGTATTACCGCCTTTGAGTGAGCTGATACCGCTCGCCGCAGCCGAACGACCGAGCGCAGCGAGTCA
GTGAGCGAGGAAGCGGAAGAGCGCCCAATACG
Features (pLannotate 1.2.2; 19 found; start..end, strand, type, name):
     94..115     +  protein_bind   CAP binding site: CAP binding activates transcription in the presence of cAMP. E. coli catabolite activator protein
    130..160     +  promoter       lac promoter: promoter for the E. coli lac operon
    168..184     +  protein_bind   lac operator: The lac repressor binds to the lac operator to inhibit transcription in E. coli. This inhibition can be relieved by adding lactose or isopropyl-β-D-thiogalactopyranoside (IPTG). lac repressor encoded by lacI
    257..378     -  polyA_signal   SV40 poly(A) signal: SV40 polyadenylation signal
    373..531     -  CDS            ble (fragment): BLE_KLEPN - Experimental evidence at protein level: Swiss-Prot protein existence level 1. Binding protein with a strong affinity to the bleomycin family of antibiotics. Binds to CL990; an antimitotic-antibiotic compound. From Klebsiella pneumoniae.
    555..1346    -  CDS            neo: KKA2_KLEPN - Also known as kan, nptII. Experimental evidence at protein level: Swiss-Prot protein existence level 1. Resistance to kanamycin, neomycin, paromomycin, ribostamycin, butirosin and gentamicin B. From Klebsiella pneumoniae.
   1413..1742    -  promoter       SV40 promoter: SV40 enhancer and early promoter
   1756..2184    -  rep_origin     f1 ori (sequence partly withheld): f1 bacteriophage origin of replication; arrow indicates direction of (+) strand synthesis
   2205..2226    -  promoter       SV40 promoter (fragment): SV40 enhancer and early promoter
   2230..2454    -  polyA_signal   bGH poly(A) signal: bovine growth hormone polyadenylation signal
   3096..3114    -  promoter       T7 promoter: promoter for bacteriophage T7 RNA polymerase
   3130..3163    -  LTR            5' LTR (truncated) (fragment): truncated 5' long terminal repeat (LTR) from HIV-1
   3159..3362    -  promoter       CMV promoter: human cytomegalovirus (CMV) immediate early promoter
   3363..3742    -  enhancer       CMV enhancer: human cytomegalovirus immediate early enhancer
   3897..3949    +  misc_feature   bom (fragment): basis of mobility region from pBR322
   4008..4112    +  promoter       AmpR promoter: bla
   4113..4973    +  CDS            AmpR: β-lactamase; bla; confers resistance to ampicillin, carbenicillin, and related antibiotics
   5144..5732    +  rep_origin     ori: high-copy-number ColE1/pMB1/pBR322/pUC origin of replication
   5915..81      +  CDS            lacI (fragment) (across the origin): lac repressor; lacI; The lac repressor binds to the lac operator to inhibit transcription in E. coli. This inhibition can be relieved by adding lactose or isopropyl-β-D-thiogalactopyranoside (IPTG).
